>Addgene plasmid #112238 | pET-MBP-creM | addgene full sequence | sequence record 214109 | Addgene NGS Result
ACCCCGTAGAAAAGATCAAAGGATCTTCTTGAGATCCTTTTTTTCTGCGCGTAATCTGCTGCTTGCAAAC
AAAAAAACCACCGCTACCAGCGGTGGTTTGTTTGCCGGATCAAGAGCTACCAACTCTTTTTCCGAAGGTA
ACTGGCTTCAGCAGAGCGCAGATACCAAATACTGTCCTTCTAGTGTAGCCGTAGTTAGGCCACCACTTCA
AGAACTCTGTAGCACCGCCTACATACCTCGCTCTGCTAATCCTGTTACCAGTGGCTGCTGCCAGTGGCGA
TAAGTCGTGTCTTACCGGGTTGGACTCAAGACGATAGTTACCGGATAAGGCGCAGCGGTCGGGCTGAACG
GGGGGTTCGTGCACACAGCCCAGCTTGGAGCGAACGACCTACACCGAACTGAGATACCTACAGCGTGAGC
TATGAGAAAGCGCCACGCTTCCCGAAGGGAGAAAGGCGGACAGGTATCCGGTAAGCGGCAGGGTCGGAAC
AGGAGAGCGCACGAGGGAGCTTCCAGGGGGAAACGCCTGGTATCTTTATAGTCCTGTCGGGTTTCGCCAC
CTCTGACTTGAGCGTCGATTTTTGTGATGCTCGTCAGGGGGGCGGAGCCTATGGAAAAACGCCAGCAACG
CGGCCTTTTTACGGTTCCTGGCCTTTTGCTGGCCTTTTGCTCACATGTTCTTTCCTGCGTTATCCCCTGA
TTCTGTGGATAACCGTATTACCGCCTTTGAGTGAGCTGATACCGCTCGCCGCAGCCGAACGACCGAGCGC
AGCGAGTCAGTGAGCGAGGAAGCGGAAGAGCGCCTGATGCGGTATTTTCTCCTTACGCATCTGTGCGGTA
TTTCACACCGCAATGGTGCACTCTCAGTACAATCTGCTCTGATGCCGCATAGTTAAGCCAGTATACACTC
CGCTATCGCTACGTGACTGGGTCATGGCTGCGCCCCGACACCCGCCAACACCCGCTGACGCGCCCTGACG
GGCTTGTCTGCTCCCGGCATCCGCTTACAGACAAGCTGTGACCGTCTCCGGGAGCTGCATGTGTCAGAGG
TTTTCACCGTCATCACCGAAACGCGCGAGGCAGCTGCGGTAAAGCTCATCAGCGTGGTCGTGAAGCGATT
CACAGATGTCTGCCTGTTCATCCGCGTCCAGCTCGTTGAGTTTCTCCAGAAGCGTTAATGTCTGGCTTCT
GATAAAGCGGGCCATGTTAAGGGCGGTTTTTTCCTGTTTGGTCACTGATGCCTCCGTGTAAGGGGGATTT
CTGTTCATGGGGGTAATGATACCGATGAAACGAGAGAGGATGCTCACGATACGGGTTACTGATGATGAAC
ATGCCCGGTTACTGGAACGTTGTGAGGGTAAACAACTGGCGGTATGGATGCGGCGGGACCAGAGAAAAAT
CACTCAGGGTCAATGCCAGCGCTTCGTTAATACAGATGTAGGTGTTCCACAGGGTAGCCAGCAGCATCCT
GCGATGCAGATCCGGAACATAATGGTGCAGGGCGCTGACTTCCGCGTTTCCAGACTTTACGAAACACGGA
AACCGAAGACCATTCATGTTGTTGCTCAGGTCGCAGACGTTTTGCAGCAGCAGTCGCTTCACGTTCGCTC
GCGTATCGGTGATTCATTCTGCTAACCAGTAAGGCAACCCCGCCAGCCTAGCCGGGTCCTCAACGACAGG
AGCACGATCATGCGCACCCGTGGGGCCGCCATGCCGGCGATAATGGCCTGCTTCTCGCCGAAACGTTTGG
TGGCGGGACCAGTGACGAAGGCTTGAGCGAGGGCGTGCAAGATTCCGAATACCGCAAGCGACAGGCCGAT
CATCGTCGCGCTCCAGCGAAAGCGGTCCTCGCCGAAAATGACCCAGAGCGCTGCCGGCACCTGTCCTACG
AGTTGCATGATAAAGAAGACAGTCATAAGTGCGGCGACGATAGTCATGCCCCGCGCCCACCGGAAGGAGC
TGACTGGGTTGAAGGCTCTCAAGGGCATCGGTCGAGATCCCGGTGCCTAATGAGTGAGCTAACTTACATT
AATTGCGTTGCGCTCACTGCCCGCTTTCCAGTCGGGAAACCTGTCGTGCCAGCTGCATTAATGAATCGGC
CAACGCGCGGGGAGAGGCGGTTTGCGTATTGGGCGCCAGGGTGGTTTTTCTTTTCACCAGTGAGACGGGC
AACAGCTGATTGCCCTTCACCGCCTGGCCCTGAGAGAGTTGCAGCAAGCGGTCCACGCTGGTTTGCCCCA
GCAGGCGAAAATCCTGTTTGATGGTGGTTAACGGCGGGATATAACATGAGCTGTCTTCGGTATCGTCGTA
TCCCACTACCGAGATATCCGCACCAACGCGCAGCCCGGACTCGGTAATGGCGCGCATTGCGCCCAGCGCC
ATCTGATCGTTGGCAACCAGCATCGCAGTGGGAACGATGCCCTCATTCAGCATTTGCATGGTTTGTTGAA
AACCGGACATGGCACTCCAGTCGCCTTCCCGTTCCGCTATCGGCTGAATTTGATTGCGAGTGAGATATTT
ATGCCAGCCAGCCAGACGCAGACGCGCCGAGACAGAACTTAATGGGCCCGCTAACAGCGCGATTTGCTGG
TGACCCAATGCGACCAGATGCTCCACGCCCAGTCGCGTACCGTCTTCATGGGAGAAAATAATACTGTTGA
TGGGTGTCTGGTCAGAGACATCAAGAAATAACGCCGGAACATTAGTGCAGGCAGCTTCCACAGCAATGGC
ATCCTGGTCATCCAGCGGATAGTTAATGATCAGCCCACTGACGCGTTGCGCGAGAAGATTGTGCACCGCC
GCTTTACAGGCTTCGACGCCGCTTCGTTCTACCATCGACACCACCACGCTGGCACCCAGTTGATCGGCGC
GAGATTTAATCGCCGCGACAATTTGCGACGGCGCGTGCAGGGCCAGACTGGAGGTGGCAACGCCAATCAG
CAACGACTGTTTGCCCGCCAGTTGTTGTGCCACGCGGTTGGGAATGTAATTCAGCTCCGCCATCGCCGCT
TCCACTTTTTCCCGCGTTTTCGCAGAAACGTGGCTGGCCTGGTTCACCACGCGGGAAACGGTCTGATAAG
AGACACCGGCATACTCTGCGACATCGTATAACGTTACTGGTTTCACATTCACCACCCTGAATTGACTCTC
TTCCGGGCGCTATCATGCCATACCGCGAAAGGTTTTGCGCCATTCGATGGTGTCCGGGATCTCGACGCTC
TCCCTTATGCGACTCCTGCATTAGGAAGCAGCCCAGTAGTAGGTTGAGGCCGTTGAGCACCGCCGCCGCA
AGGAATGGTGCATGCAAGGAGATGGCGCCCAACAGTCCCCCGGCCACGGGGCCTGCCACCATACCCACGC
CGAAACAAGCGCTCATGAGCCCGAAGTGGCGAGCCCGATCTTCCCCATCGGTGATGTCGGCGATATAGGC
GCCAGCAACCGCACCTGTGGCGCCGGTGATGCCGGCCACGATGCGTCCGGCGTAGAGGATCGAGATCTCG
ATCCCGCGAAATTAATACGACTCACTATAGGGGAATTGTGAGCGGATAACAATTCCCCTCTAGAAATAAT
TTTGTTTAACTTTAAGAAGGAGATATACCATGGGCAGCAGCCATCATCATCATCATCACAGCAGCGGCCT
GGTGCCGCGCGGCAGCCATATGAAAATCGAAGAAGGTAAACTGGTAATCTGGATTAACGGCGATAAAGGC
TATAACGGTCTCGCTGAAGTCGGTAAGAAATTCGAGAAAGATACCGGAATTAAAGTCACCGTTGAGCATC
CGGATAAACTGGAAGAGAAATTCCCACAGGTTGCGGCAACTGGCGATGGCCCTGACATTATCTTCTGGGC
ACACGACCGCTTTGGTGGCTACGCTCAATCTGGCCTGTTGGCTGAAATCACCCCGGACAAAGCGTTCCAG
GACAAGCTGTATCCGTTTACCTGGGATGCCGTACGTTACAACGGCAAGCTGATTGCTTACCCGATCGCTG
TTGAAGCGTTATCGCTGATTTATAACAAAGATCTGCTGCCGAACCCGCCAAAAACCTGGGAAGAGATCCC
GGCGCTGGATAAAGAACTGAAAGCGAAAGGTAAGAGCGCGCTGATGTTCAACCTGCAAGAACCGTACTTC
ACCTGGCCGCTGATTGCTGCTGACGGGGGTTATGCGTTCAAGTATGAAAACGGCAAGTACGACATTAAAG
ACGTGGGCGTGGATAACGCTGGCGCGAAAGCGGGTCTGACCTTCCTGGTTGACCTGATTAAAAACAAACA
CATGAATGCAGACACCGATTACTCCATCGCAGAAGCTGCCTTTAATAAAGGCGAAACAGCGATGACCATC
AACGGCCCGTGGGCATGGTCCAACATCGACACCAGCAAAGTGAATTATGGTGTAACGGTACTGCCGACCT
TCAAGGGTCAACCATCCAAACCGTTCGTTGGCGTGCTGAGCGCAGGTATTAACGCCGCCAGTCCGAACAA
AGAGCTGGCGAAAGAGTTCCTCGAAAACTATCTGCTGACTGATGAAGGTCTGGAAGCGGTTAATAAAGAC
AAACCGCTGGGTGCCGTAGCGCTGAAGTCTTACGAGGAAGAGTTGGCGAAAGATCCACGTATTGCCGCCA
CCATGGAAAACGCCCAGAAAGGTGAAATCATGCCGAACATCCCGCAGATGTCCGCTTTCTGGTATGCCGT
GCGTACTGCGGTGATCAACGCCGCCAGCGGTCGTCAGACTGTCGATGAAGCCCTGAAAGACGCGCAGACT
AATTCGAGCTCCCACCATCACCATCACCACGCGAATTCGGTACCGCTGGTTCCGCGTGGATCTGAGAACC
TGTACTTCCAATCCGGATCCGTGCACGCACTGCTGCGCCGGGTCACACGCGGGAACGGCTTCTACATCGG
CGACCTCTTCCACGCCGCCGCCGGCCACGACGCCACCACACCGGTCACGCTCGACCAGCCCCTTCAGTAC
GCCCCCGAGCTCGGCACGCGCTTCACCGTCGGGCAGCTCGCCGAGCAGACGGACGAACTGGCCGCCCGGC
TCTGGGCCGCGGGCGTGCGGCCCACCGAACGGGTCGCGCTGTACAAGAAGGACAACTTCGACATCGCGCT
GCACGCCTGCGCCGCCGCGCGGATCGGCGCGGTCCCCGCCCTCCTGTCGCCCGCCCTGGAGGCCCCGGTC
GTACGGACGCTGCTCGACCGGCTCGACGGGCCGTGGCTGCTGACCGACGCGACGACCCTCGCCGGCCCCC
TGGGGACGGTGCTCGCACCGGCATCCGTACGAGCGGTCCTGCTGACGACCGGCACACCGGCGGAGGGCGC
GCTTCCCGCAGCCGGCGCGACCGGACCCGCTCGCGAAGGGGACGCGCCGCCGCCCGCTCCCGTCGTGCGG
CTGGCCGACCACCGGGGCGCCCCGAAGCGGCCGCCCGTCTTCCTGCACCCGCGCCAGCCCTCGCTGATCA
CGCACAGCTCGGGAACCACCGGCGTCCCCAAGCTGGCGGTGCACTGCCCCGAGGCGGGCTGGCACCGGCT
GGTTCCGCAGAAGGTCGTGTCCTGGCCGATCCGCGGCAAGGAGAAGGCGGCGCTGTGCATGACGTTCGTG
CACTCGCGCTTCTACCAGGGCCTGGCCATGTTCCTCAGCCACGGCAACCCGATGCTGATCGCCGTCGACC
CCGACCCGAGCCGGATCGGCCCGCTGTTCGCGCGCGAACGGCCCGGCTACATCGAGACCCACCCCAACAC
CTACGTCGACTGGGAAGCGCTGGCCGACGCCCCGGGCGAACCGCTCGCCGGCGTACGGGTCTTCGGTGCG
ACCTTCGACGCGATGCACCCCCGGACCATCCAGCGCATGCTCGGCGCCTCCCGGCGCACCCGCCCGCTGT
TCGTCCAGTTCTACGGCCAGTCGGAGATCGGCCCGATGGCCGGCCGCTGGTACACCCGGCGCTCGGCGGC
CAGGATGAACGGCCGCTGCGTGGGGCTGCCGCTGCCCGGCTTCATCTCGCTGCGGGTGGTCGACGACGCC
GGGAAGCGGCTGCGCGGCGGGCGCACCGGCCACCTCGAAGTGCGCAGCAGGACGCGCATCCTCACCTACC
TCGGCGAGGACCAGCGGTACGCGGAGCAATTGCACGACGGATGGTGGCGGGTGGGCGACATGGGCCGCCG
CGACCGCTGGGGCCTGCTGCACCTGCTGGACCGCGAGGTCGACCGGATCGGCGACCTGGAGAGCAGCCTG
GCGGTGGAGGACCTGCTGATGAGCCGCCTGGAGGAACTGCGCGAGGTGGTCCTGGTGCCCGGGGCGGACG
GCGAACCGGTCCCCGTCGTCGCCACCGTCGACGAGAGCCCGCTCGACGCGGCGCGCTGGCAGCGGGCGAC
CAGCGACCTGCCGACGATGGCGCCGGTGCGCCAGTTCCGGTTCGAAGACCTGCCGCGCACGTCCACCCGC
AAGATCCAGAAACCGGAACTGGCCCGGCTGATCCAGGGCGTCCGGGCAACCGACCAGGGAGTGGGGGCAT
GACTCGAGCACCACCACCACCACCACTGAGATCCGGCTGCTAACAAAGCCCGAAAGGAAGCTGAGTTGGC
TGCTGCCACCGCTGAGCAATAACTAGCATAACCCCTTGGGGCCTCTAAACGGGTCTTGAGGGGTTTTTTG
CTGAAAGGAGGAACTATATCCGGATTGGCGAATGGG
[124 nt withheld, positions 6687-6810]
C
[91 nt withheld, positions 6812-6902]
A
[49 nt withheld, positions 6904-6952]
CCTTTGACGTTGGAGTCCACGTTCTTT
[37 nt withheld, positions 6980-7016]
ACCCTATCTCGGTCTATTCTTTTGATTTATAAGGGATTTTGCCGATTTCGGCCTATTGGTTAAAAAATGA
GCTGATTTAACAAAAATTTAACGCGAATTTTAACAAAATATTAACGCTTACAATTTAGGTGGCACTTTTC
GGGGAAATGTGCGCGGAACCCCTATTTGTTTATTTTTCTAAATACATTCAAATATGTATCCGCTCATGAA
TTAATTCTTAGAAAAACTCATCGAGCATCAAATGAAACTGCAATTTATTCATATCAGGATTATCAATACC
ATATTTTTGAAAAAGCCGTTTCTGTAATGAAGGAGAAAACTCACCGAGGCAGTTCCATAGGATGGCAAGA
TCCTGGTATCGGTCTGCGATTCCGACTCGTCCAACATCAATACAACCTATTAATTTCCCCTCGTCAAAAA
TAAGGTTATCAAGTGAGAAATCACCATGAGTGACGACTGAATCCGGTGAGAATGGCAAAAGTTTATGCAT
TTCTTTCCAGACTTGTTCAACAGGCCAGCCATTACGCTCGTCATCAAAATCACTCGCATCAACCAAACCG
TTATTCATTCGTGATTGCGCCTGAGCGAGACGAAATACGCGATCGCTGTTAAAAGGACAATTACAAACAG
GAATCGAATGCAACCGGCGCAGGAACACTGCCAGCGCATCAACAATATTTTCACCTGAATCAGGATATTC
TTCTAATACCTGGAATGCTGTTTTCCCGGGGATCGCAGTGGTGAGTAACCATGCATCATCAGGAGTACGG
ATAAAATGCTTGATGGTCGGAAGAGGCATAAATTCCGTCAGCCAGTTTAGTCTGACCATCTCATCTGTAA
CATCATTGGCAACGCTACCTTTGCCATGTTTCAGAAACAACTCTGGCGCATCGGGCTTCCCATACAATCG
ATAGATTGTCGCACCTGATTGCCCGACATTATCGCGAGCCCATTTATACCCATATAAATCAGCATCCATG
TTGGAATTTAATCGCGGCCTAGAGCAAGACGTTTCCCGTTGAATATGGCTCATAACACCCCTTGTATTAC
TGTTTATGTAAGCAGACAGTTTTATTGTTCATGACCAAAATCCCTTAACGTGAGTTTTCGTTCCACTGAG
CGTCAG
Features (pLannotate 1.2.2; 22 found; start..end, strand, type, name):
     29..617     +  rep_origin     ori: high-copy-number ColE1/pMB1/pBR322/pUC origin of replication
    803..942     -  misc_feature   bom: basis of mobility region from pBR322
   1044..1235    -  CDS            rop: Rop protein, which maintains plasmids at low copy number; rop
   1252..1632    +  CDS            YPB1_ECOLX: Protein predicted: Swiss-Prot protein existence level 4. From Escherichia coli.
   1704..1995    -  CDS            TcR (fragment): tetracycline efflux protein; tet; confers resistance to tetracycline
   2010..2031    -  protein_bind   CAP binding site: CAP binding activates transcription in the presence of cAMP. E. coli catabolite activator protein
   2044..3126    -  CDS            lacI: lac repressor; lacI; The lac repressor binds to the lac operator to inhibit transcription in E. coli. This inhibition can be relieved by adding lactose or isopropyl-β-D-thiogalactopyranoside (IPTG).
   3127..3204    -  promoter       lacI promoter: lacI
   3212..3491    -  CDS            TcR (fragment): tetracycline efflux protein; tet; confers resistance to tetracycline
   3513..3531    +  promoter       T7 promoter: promoter for bacteriophage T7 RNA polymerase
   3532..3556    +  protein_bind   lac operator: The lac repressor binds to the lac operator to inhibit transcription in E. coli. This inhibition can be relieved by adding lactose or isopropyl-β-D-thiogalactopyranoside (IPTG). lac repressor encoded by lacI
   3571..3593    +  RBS            RBS: efficient ribosome binding site from bacteriophage T7 gene 10 (Olins and Rangwala, 1989)
   3612..3628    +  CDS            capTEV™ (fragment): composite tag for in vivo biotinylation, TEV protease cleavage, and 6xHis tagging
   3639..3656    +  CDS            thrombin site: thrombin recognition and cleavage site
   3660..4760    +  CDS            MBP: maltose binding protein from E. coli; malE (mutated); This version of the gene does not encode a signal sequence, so MBP will remain in the cytosol.
   4773..4789    +  CDS            6xHis (fragment): 6xHis affinity tag
   6519..6536    +  CDS            9xHis (fragment): 9xHis affinity tag
   6546..6595    +  CDS            SET1 (fragment): solubility-enhancement tag derived from T7 phage gene 10B
   6603..6650    +  terminator     T7 terminator: transcription terminator for bacteriophage T7 RNA polymerase
   6687..7115    +  rep_origin     f1 ori (sequence partly withheld): f1 bacteriophage origin of replication; arrow indicates direction of (+) strand synthesis
   7168..7225    +  promoter       AmpR promoter (fragment): bla
   7234..8049    -  CDS            KanR: aminoglycoside phosphotransferase; aph(3')-Ia; confers resistance to kanamycin in bacteria or G418 (Geneticin®) in eukaryotes
