[The description below was written by a language model from this plasmid's Addgene catalogue record and pLannotate feature annotations shown in this document.]
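Description:
pET-MBP-creM is a pET28-derived bacterial expression plasmid of about 8.1 kb that produces CreM, an enzyme linked by the associated publication to diazo formation in cremeomycin biosynthesis, as a fusion with an N-terminal maltose-binding protein. It replicates in E. coli from a ColE1/pMB1-type origin and retains the neighbouring bom and rop elements. The catalogue lists it as high copy, although rop normally moderates copy number. Selection is by kanamycin through an aph(3')-Ia aminoglycoside phosphotransferase gene. An f1 origin is also present, which would allow single-stranded DNA production. Short tetracycline-resistance fragments flanking lacI are non-functional backbone remnants.

The expression cassette follows the standard pET design. A T7 promoter is followed directly by a lac operator and the strong T7 gene 10 ribosome binding site, with a T7 terminator downstream. The plasmid carries its own lacI gene and promoter, so transcription is repressed until IPTG is added. Expression needs a host that supplies T7 RNA polymerase, while cloning strains serve only for propagation. The reading frame begins with a short histidine-tag-like fragment and a thrombin cleavage site. It continues into a signal-sequence-free MBP that remains cytosolic, followed by another His-tag fragment. The creM insert was cloned between BamHI and XhoI and is not itself annotated, but it presumably occupies the unannotated stretch between MBP and a further His-tag match just before the terminator. Whether that C-terminal His sequence is translated in frame is not stated in the record. MBP typically improves solubility and allows amylose affinity purification, so the construct suits recombinant production of CreM for biochemical characterisation.
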