Addgene plasmid #112238: pET-MBP-creM
Purpose: pET28-derived plasmid that expresses an N-terminal maltose binding fusion construct of CreM
Depositing lab: Emily Balskus. Depositing organization: Harvard University. Publication: Discovery of a Diazo-Forming Enzyme in Cremeomycin Biosynthesis. Waldman AJ, Balskus EP. J Org Chem. 2018 May 29. doi: 10.1021/acs.joc.8b00367. PubMed 29771512.
Backbone
  Vector backbone: pET28
Growth in bacteria
  Bacterial resistance: Kanamycin, 50 μg/mL
  Growth temperature: 37°C
  Growth strain: DH5alpha
  Copy number: High Copy
Gene/Insert
  Gene/Insert name: CreM
  GenBank ID: ALA99210.1
  Tag / fusion protein: MBP (N terminal on backbone)
  Cloning method: Restriction Enzyme; 5′ cloning site BamHI (unknown if destroyed); 3′ cloning site XhoI (unknown if destroyed)
  Sequencing primers: 5′ TAATACGACTCACTATAGGG
Terms and licenses: Academic/Nonprofit Terms; Industry Terms: Not Available to Industry
How to cite: pET-MBP-creM was a gift from Emily Balskus (Addgene plasmid # 112238 ; http://n2t.net/addgene:112238 ; RRID:Addgene_112238)
